>Addgene plasmid #158530 | pMXs-Pou4f3 | addgene full sequence | sequence record 325479 | Addgene NGS Result
AAGCTGGCCAGCAACTTATCTGTGTCTGTCCGATTGTCTAGTGTCTATGACTGATTTTATGCGCCTGCGT
CGGTACTAGTTAGCTAACTAGCTCTGTATCTGGCGGACCCGTGGTGGAACTGACGAGTTCGGAACACCCG
GCCGCAACCCTGGGAGACGTCCCAGGGACTTCGGGGGCCGTTTTTGTGGCCCGACCTGAGTCCAAAAATC
CCGATCGTTTTGGACTCTTTGGTGCACCCCCCTAATAGGAGGGATATGTGGTTCTGGTAGGAGACGAGAA
CCTAAAACAGTTCCCGCCTCCGTCTGAATTTTTGCTTTCGGTTTGGGACCGAAGCCGCGCCGCGCGTCTT
GTCTGCTGCAGCATCGTTCTGTGTTGTCTCTGTCTGACTGTGTTTCTGTATTTGTCTGAAAATTAGGGCC
AGACTGTTACCACTCCCTTAAGTTTGACCTTAGGTCACTGGAAAGATGTCGAGCGGATCGCTCACAACCA
GTCGGTAGATGTCAAGAAGAGACGTTGGGTTACCTTCTGCTCTGCAGAATGGCCAACCTTTAACGTCGGA
TGGCCGCGAGACGGCACCTTTAACCGAGACCTCATCACCCAGGTTAAGATCAAGGTCTTTTCACCTGGCC
CGCATGGACACCCAGACCAGGTCCCCTACATCGTGACCTGGGAAGCCTTGGCTTTTGACCCCCCTCCCTG
GGTCAAGCCCTTTGTACACCCTAAGCCTCCGCCTCCTCTTCCTCCATCCGCCCCGTCTCTCCCCCTTGAA
CCTCCTCGTTCGACCCCGCCTCGATCCTCCCTTTATCCAGCCCTCACTCCTTCTCTAGGCGCCCCCATAT
GGCCATATGAGATCTTATATGGGGCACCCCCGCCCCTTGTAAACTTCCCTGACCCTGACATGACAAGAGT
TACTAACAGCCCCTCTCTCCAAGCTCACTTACAGGCTCTCTACTTAGTCCAGCACGAAGTCTGGAGACCT
CTGGCGGCAGCCTACCAAGAACAACTGGACCGACCGGTGGTACCTCACCCTTACCGAGTCGGCGACACAG
TGTGGGTCCGCCGACACCAGACTAAGAACCTAGAACCTCGCTGGAAAGGACCTTACACAGTCCTGCTGAC
CACCCCCACCGCCCTCAAAGTAGACGGCATCGCAGCTTGGATACACGCCGCCCACGTGAAGGCTGCCGAC
CCCGGGGGTGGACCATCCTCTAGACTGCCGGATCTAGCTAGTTAATCGACGGTATCGATAAGCTATCAAA
CAAGTTTGTACAAAAAAGCAGGCTGCCACCATGATGGCCATGAACTCCAAGCAGCCTTTCGGCATGCACC
CGGTGCTGCAAGAACCCAAATTCTCCAGTCTGCACTCTGGCTCCGAGGCTATGCGCCGAGTCTGTCTCCC
AGCCCCGCAGCTGCAGGGTAATATATTTGGAAGCTTTGATGAGAGCCTGCTGGCACGCGCCGAAGCTCTG
GCGGCGGTGGATATCGTCTCCCACGGCAAGAACCATCCGTTCAAGCCCGACGCCACCTACCATACCATGA
GCAGCGTGCCCTGCACGTCCACTTCGTCCACCGTGCCCATCTCCCACCCAGCTGCGCTCACCTCACACCC
TCACCACGCCGTGCACCAGGGCCTCGAAGGCGACCTGCTGGAGCACATCTCGCCCACGCTGAGTGTGAGC
GGCCTGGGCGCTCCGGAACACTCGGTGATGCCCGCACAGATCCATCCACACCACCTGGGCGCCATGGGCC
ACCTGCACCAGGCCATGGGCATGAGTCACCCGCACACCGTGGCCCCTCATAGCGCCATGCCTGCATGCCT
CAGCGACGTGGAGTCAGACCCGCGCGAGCTGGAAGCCTTCGCCGAGCGCTTCAAGCAGCGGCGCATCAAG
CTGGGGGTGACCCAGGCGGACGTGGGCGCGGCTCTGGCTAATCTCAAGATCCCCGGCGTGGGCTCGCTGA
GCCAAAGCACCATCTGCAGGTTCGAGTCTCTCACTCTCTCGCACAACAACATGATCGCTCTCAAGCCGGT
GCTCCAGGCCTGGTTGGAGGAGGCCGAGGCCGCCTACCGAGAGAAGAACAGCAAGCCAGAGCTCTTCAAC
GGCAGCGAACGGAAGCGCAAACGCACGTCCATCGCGGCGCCGGAGAAGCGTTCACTCGAGGCCTATTTCG
CTATCCAGCCACGTCCTTCATCTGAGAAGATCGCGGCCATCGCTGAGAAACTGGACCTTAAAAAGAACGT
GGTGAGAGTCTGGTTCTGCAACCAGAGACAGAAACAGAAACGAATGAAGTATTCGGCTGTCCACTGAACC
CAGCTTTCTTGTACAAAGTGGTTCGATAGCTTATCGATAATCAACCTCTGGATTACAAAATTTGTGAAAG
ATTGACTGGTATTCTTAACTATGTTGCTCCTTTTACGCTATGTGGATACGCTGCTTTAATGCCTTTGTAT
CATGCTATTGCTTCCCGTATGGCTTTCATTTTCTCCTCCTTGTATAAATCCTGGTTGCTGTCTCTTTATG
AGGAGTTGTGGCCCGTTGTCAGGCAACGTGGCGTGGTGTGCACTGTGTTTGCTGACGCAACCCCCACTGG
TTGGGGCATTGCCACCACCTGTCAGCTCCTTTCCGGGACTTTCGCTTTCCCCCTCCCTATTGCCACGGCG
GAACTCATCGCCGCCTGCCTTGCCCGCTGCTGGACAGGGGCTCGGCTGTTGGGCACTGACAATTCCGTGG
TGTTGTCGGGGAAATCATCGTCCTTTCCTTGGCTGCTCGCCTGTGTTGCCACCTGGATTCTGCGCGGGAC
GTCCTTCTGCTACGTCCCTTCGGCCCTCAATCCAGCGGACCTTCCTTCCCGCGGCCTGCTGCCGGCTCTG
CGGCCTCTTCCGCGTCTTCGCCTTCGCCCTCAGACGAGTCGGATCTCCCTTTGGGCCGCCTCCCCGCATC
GATACCGTCGACGATAAAATAAAAGATTTTATTTAGTCTCCAGAAAAAGGGGGGAATGAAAGACCCCACC
TGTAGGTTTGGCAAGCTAGCTTAAGTAACGCCATTTTGCAAGGCATGGAAAAATACATAACTGAGAATAG
AGAAGTTCAGATCAAGGTCAGGAACAGATGGAACAGCTGAATATGGGCCAAACAGGATATCTGTGGTAAG
CAGTTCCTGCCCCGGCTCAGGGCCAAGAACAGATGGAACAGCTGAATATGGGCCAAACAGGATATCTGTG
GTAAGCAGTTCCTGCCCCGGCTCAGGGCCAAGAACAGATGGTCCCCAGATGCGGTCCAGCCCTCAGCAGT
TTCTAGAGAACCATCAGATGTTTCCAGGGTGCCCCAAGGACCTGAAATGACCCTGTGCCTTATTTGAACT
AACCAATCAGTTCGCTTCTCGCTTCTGTTCGCGCGCTTCTGCTCCCCGAGCTCAATAAAAGAGCCCACAA
CCCCTCACTCGGGGCGCCAGTCCTCCGATTGACTGAGTCGCCCGGGTACCCGTGTATCCAATAAACCCTC
TTGCAGTTGCATCCGACTTGTGGTCTCGCTGTTCCTTGGGAGGGTCTCCTCTGAGTGATTGACTACCCGT
CAGCGGGGGTCTTTCACATGCAGCATGTATCAAAATTAATTTGGTTTTTTTTCTTAAGTATTTACATTAA
ATGGCCATAGTTGCATTAATGAATCGGCCAACGCGCGGGGAGAGGCGGTTTGCGTATTGGGCGCTCTTCC
GCTTCCTCGCTCACTGACTCGCTGCGCTCGGTCGTTCGGCTGCGGCGAGCGGTATCAGCTCACTCAAAGG
CGGTAATACGGTTATCCACAGAATCAGGGGATAACGCAGGAAAGAACATGTGAGCAAAAGGCCAGCAAAA
GGCCAGGAACCGTAAAAAGGCCGCGTTGCTGGCGTTTTTCCATAGGCTCCGCCCCCCTGACGAGCATCAC
AAAAATCGACGCTCAAGTCAGAGGTGGCGAAACCCGACAGGACTATAAAGATACCAGGCGTTTCCCCCTG
GAAGCTCCCTCGTGCGCTCTCCTGTTCCGACCCTGCCGCTTACCGGATACCTGTCCGCCTTTCTCCCTTC
GGGAAGCGTGGCGCTTTCTCATAGCTCACGCTGTAGGTATCTCAGTTCGGTGTAGGTCGTTCGCTCCAAG
CTGGGCTGTGTGCACGAACCCCCCGTTCAGCCCGACCGCTGCGCCTTATCCGGTAACTATCGTCTTGAGT
CCAACCCGGTAAGACACGACTTATCGCCACTGGCAGCAGCCACTGGTAACAGGATTAGCAGAGCGAGGTA
TGTAGGCGGTGCTACAGAGTTCTTGAAGTGGTGGCCTAACTACGGCTACACTAGAAGAACAGTATTTGGT
ATCTGCGCTCTGCTGAAGCCAGTTACCTTCGGAAAAAGAGTTGGTAGCTCTTGATCCGGCAAACAAACCA
CCGCTGGTAGCGGTGGTTTTTTTGTTTGCAAGCAGCAGATTACGCGCAGAAAAAAAGGATCTCAAGAAGA
TCCTTTGATCTTTTCTACGGGGTCTGACGCTCAGTGGAACGAAAACTCACGTTAAGGGATTTTGGTCATG
AGATTATCAAAAAGGATCTTCACCTAGATCCTTTTGCGGCCGGCCGCAAATCAATCTAAAGTATATATGA
GTAAACTTGGTCTGACAGTTACCAATGCTTAATCAGTGAGGCACCTATCTCAGCGATCTGTCTATTTCGT
TCATCCATAGTTGCCTGACTCCCCGTCGTGTAGATAACTACGATACGGGAGGGCTTACCATCTGGCCCCA
GTGCTGCAATGATACCGCGAGACCCACGCTCACCGGCTCCAGATTTATCAGCAATAAACCAGCCAGCCGG
AAGGGCCGAGCGCAGAAGTGGTCCTGCAACTTTATCCGCCTCCATCCAGTCTATTAATTGTTGCCGGGAA
GCTAGAGTAAGTAGTTCGCCAGTTAATAGTTTGCGCAACGTTGTTGCCATTGCTACAGGCATCGTGGTGT
CACGCTCGTCGTTTGGTATGGCTTCATTCAGCTCCGGTTCCCAACGATCAAGGCGAGTTACATGATCCCC
CATGTTGTGCAAAAAAGCGGTTAGCTCCTTCGGTCCTCCGATCGTTGTCAGAAGTAAGTTGGCCGCAGTG
TTATCACTCATGGTTATGGCAGCACTGCATAATTCTCTTACTGTCATGCCATCCGTAAGATGCTTTTCTG
TGACTGGTGAGTACTCAACCAAGTCATTCTGAGAATAGTGTATGCGGCGACCGAGTTGCTCTTGCCCGGC
GTCAATACGGGATAATACCGCGCCACATAGCAGAACTTTAAAAGTGCTCATCATTGGAAAACGTTCTTCG
GGGCGAAAACTCTCAAGGATCTTACCGCTGTTGAGATCCAGTTCGATGTAACCCACTCGTGCACCCAACT
GATCTTCAGCATCTTTTACTTTCACCAGCGTTTCTGGGTGAGCAAAAACAGGAAGGCAAAATGCCGCAAA
AAAGGGAATAAGGGCGACACGGAAATGTTGAATACTCATACTCTTCCTTTTTCAATATTATTGAAGCATT
TATCAGGGTTATTGTCTCATGAGCGGATACATATTTGAATGTATTTAGAAAAATAAACAAATAGGGGTTC
CGCGCACATTTCCCCGAAAAGTGCCACCTGCATAATGAAAGACCCCACCTGTAGGTTTGGCAAGCTAGCT
TAAGTAACGCCATTTTGCAAGGCATGGAAAAATACATAACTGAGAATAGAAAAGTTCAGATCAAGGTCAG
GAACAGATGGAACAGCTGAATATGGGCCAAACAGGATATCTGTGGTAAGCAGTTCCTGCCCCGGCTCAGG
GCCAAGAACAGATGGAACAGCTGAATATGGGCCAAACAGGATATCTGTGGTAAGCAGTTCCTGCCCCGGC
TCAGGGCCAAGAACAGATGGTCCCCAGATGCGGTCCAGCCCTCAGCAGTTTCTAGAGAACCATCAGATGT
TTCCAGGGTGCCCCAAGGACCTGAAATGACCCTGTGCCTTATTTGAACTAACCAATCAGTTCGCTTCTCG
CTTCTGTTCGCGCGCTTCTGCTCCCCGAGCTCAATAAAAGAGCCCACAACCCCTCACTCGGCGCGCCAGT
CCTCCGATTGACTGAGTCGCCCGGGTACCCGTGTATCCAATAAACCCTCTTGCAGTTGCATCCGACTTGT
GGTCTCGCTGTTCCTTGGGAGGGTCTCCTCTGAGTGATTGACTACCCGTCAGCGGGGGTCTTTCATTTGG
GGGCTCGTCCGGGATCGGGAGACCCCTGCCCAGGGACCACCGACCCACCACCGGGAGGT
Features (pLannotate 1.2.2; 16 found; start..end, strand, type, name):
      1..200     +  misc_feature   MMLV Ψ: packaging signal of Moloney murine leukemia virus (MMLV)
    252..340     +  misc_feature   MESV Ψ (fragment): packaging signal of murine embryonic stem cell virus
    417..833     +  CDS            gag (truncated): truncated Moloney murine leukemia virus (MMLV) gag gene lacking the start codon
    843..1217    +  misc_feature   pol region: Moloney murine leukemia virus (MMLV) pol region containing the splice acceptor site
   1236..1254    -  misc_feature   MCS (fragment): pBluescript multiple cloning site
   1260..1284    +  protein_bind   attB1: mutant version of attB; recombination site for the Gateway® BP reaction BP Clonase™
   1291..2304    +  CDS            POU4F3: PO4F3_HUMAN - Also known as BRN3C. Experimental evidence at protein level: Swiss-Prot protein existence level 1. Acts as a transcriptional activator (PubMed:18228599). Acts by binding to sequences related to the consensus octamer motif 5'- ATGCAAAT-3' in the regulatory regions of its target genes (PubMed:18228599). Involved in the auditory system development, required for terminal differentiation of hair cells in the inner ear (By similarity). From Homo sapiens (Human).
   2308..2332    -  protein_bind   attB2: mutant version of attB; recombination site for the Gateway® BP reaction BP Clonase™
   2349..2937    +  misc_feature   WPRE: woodchuck hepatitis virus posttranscriptional regulatory element
   2995..3116    +  LTR            3' LTR (ΔU3) (fragment): self-inactivating 3' long terminal repeat (LTR) from Moloney murine leukemia virus
   3117..3586    +  LTR            LTR: long terminal repeat from Moloney murine leukemia virus
   3652..3704    -  CDS            lacI (fragment): lac repressor; lacI; The lac repressor binds to the lac operator to inhibit transcription in E. coli. This inhibition can be relieved by adding lactose or isopropyl-β-D-thiogalactopyranoside (IPTG).
   3887..4475    -  rep_origin     ori: high-copy-number ColE1/pMB1/pBR322/pUC origin of replication
   4639..5499    -  CDS            AmpR: β-lactamase; bla; confers resistance to ampicillin, carbenicillin, and related antibiotics
   5500..5604    -  promoter       AmpR promoter: bla
   5634..6227    +  LTR            LTR: long terminal repeat from Moloney murine leukemia virus
