[The description below was written by a language model from this plasmid's Addgene catalogue record and pLannotate feature annotations shown in this document.]
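Description:
pMXs-Pou4f3 is a Moloney murine leukemia virus (MMLV)-based retroviral expression plasmid built on the Gateway-adapted pMXs-GW backbone, carrying the human POU4F3 (BRN3C) coding sequence for delivery into mammalian cells. In bacteria it is maintained through a high-copy ColE1/pUC-type origin and selected with ampicillin via the β-lactamase gene and its own promoter. As with other LTR-containing vectors, the repeated viral sequences make it prone to recombination during propagation.

The roughly 6.3 kb circular sequence places a 5′ MMLV LTR upstream of the packaging signal (Ψ, with a short MESV Ψ-like fragment), a truncated gag lacking its start codon, and a pol-derived region containing the splice acceptor. Together these extend the packaging signal and allow spliced expression of the downstream insert. No separate internal promoter is annotated, so transcription of POU4F3 is presumably driven from the 5′ LTR, as is usual for pMXs vectors. The approximately 1 kb POU4F3 open reading frame is flanked by attB1 and attB2 sites left by Gateway recombination, with no tags or reporters annotated and no mammalian selection marker. A WPRE follows the insert to enhance transcript stability and expression, and the cassette ends with the 3′ LTR. The annotation tool splits this into a fragment labelled ΔU3 and an adjacent MMLV LTR segment, so the record does not clearly indicate a self-inactivating design.

When supplied with gag, pol and env functions in packaging cells, the plasmid yields replication-defective retrovirus for stable transduction. POU4F3 is a POU-domain transcriptional activator required for terminal differentiation of inner ear hair cells, and the associated publication concerns direct lineage conversion of primary somatic cells into hair cell-like cells.
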