Addgene plasmid #158530: pMXs-Pou4f3
Purpose: Expresses human Pou4f3 in mammalian cells
Depositing lab: Neil Segil. Depositing organization: University of Southern California. Publication: Generation of inner ear hair cells by direct lineage conversion of primary somatic cells. Menendez L, Trecek T, Gopalakrishnan S, Tao L, Markowitz AL, Yu HV, Wang X, Llamas J, Huang C, Lee J, Kalluri R, Ichida J, Segil N. Elife. 2020 Jun 30;9. pii: 55249. doi: 10.7554/eLife.55249. PubMed 32602462.
Backbone
  Vector backbone: pMXs-GW
  Vector type: Mammalian Expression, Retroviral
Growth in bacteria
  Bacterial resistance: Ampicillin, 100 μg/mL
  Growth temperature: 37°C
  Growth strain: NEB Stable
  Growth instructions: Since viral vectors are prone to recombination, we recommend testing 2-4 colonies to help select the full plasmid.
  Copy number: High Copy
Gene/Insert
  Gene/Insert name: POU Class 4 Homeobox 3
  Species: H. sapiens (human)
  Insert size (bp): 1017
  Entrez Gene: POU4F3 (a.k.a. BRN3C, DFNA15, DFNA42, DFNA52)
  Cloning method: Gateway Cloning
  Sequencing primers: 5′ pMX-S1811 (5'-GACGGCATCGCAGCTTGGATACAC-3')
Terms and licenses: Academic/Nonprofit Terms; Industry Terms: Not Available to Industry
How to cite: pMXs-Pou4f3 was a gift from Neil Segil (Addgene plasmid # 158530 ; http://n2t.net/addgene:158530 ; RRID:Addgene_158530)
